Addgene plasmid #238707: NanoLuc-DCAF4 Vector
Purpose: Express NanoLuc-DCAF4 Fusion Protein in Mammalian Cells under a CMV promoter
Depositing lab: Promega Corporation.
Backbone
  Vector backbone: pFN31K Nluc CMV-neo Flexi(R) Vector
  Vector type: Mammalian Expression
  Selectable markers: Neomycin
Growth in bacteria
  Bacterial resistance: Kanamycin, 50 μg/mL
  Growth temperature: 37°C
  Growth strain: DH5alpha
  Copy number: High Copy
Gene/Insert
  Gene/Insert name: DCAF4
  Species: H. sapiens (human)
  Mutation: None
  Entrez Gene: DCAF4 (a.k.a. WDR21, WDR21A, MGC20547, MGC46524, DKFZp434K114)
  Promoter: CMV
  Tag / fusion protein: NanoLuc (R) (N terminal on backbone)
  Cloning method: Other
Terms and licenses: Academic/Nonprofit Terms; Industry Terms
How to cite: NanoLuc-DCAF4 Vector was a gift from Promega Corporation (Addgene plasmid # 238707 ; http://n2t.net/addgene:238707 ; RRID:Addgene_238707)
