[The description below was written by a language model from this plasmid's Addgene catalogue record and pLannotate feature annotations shown in this document.]
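Description:
NanoLuc-DCAF4 Vector is a mammalian expression plasmid of about 6.3 kb built on the pFN31K Nluc CMV-neo Flexi backbone, designed to produce human DCAF4 (also known as WDR21 or WDR21A) fused at its N terminus to NanoLuc luciferase. It is maintained in E. coli at high copy through a ColE1/pUC-type origin, and a ColE1-derived cer site helps keep the plasmid monomeric. A single neo (nptII) coding sequence provides selection in both hosts. It sits downstream of tandem SV40 early and bacterial EM7 promoters and is followed by a synthetic poly(A) signal, so it confers kanamycin resistance in bacteria and neomycin-class (G418) resistance in transfected mammalian cells.

The expression cassette is driven by the human CMV immediate-early enhancer and promoter, followed by a chimeric β-globin/immunoglobulin intron that generally improves transcript processing and expression. A T7 promoter lies just upstream of the open reading frame and could in principle allow in vitro transcription. The human codon-optimised Nluc coding sequence is followed, after a short linker, by the unmutated DCAF4 coding sequence, and an SV40 poly(A) signal lies downstream. Several other annotated fragments (MCS, T7 terminator, M13 ori, bom, large T antigen, tnpA and a solubility tag) appear to be short backbone remnants rather than functional elements.

DCAF4 is annotated as a possible substrate receptor for the CUL4-DDB1 E3 ubiquitin ligase complex. The record states only that the purpose is expression of the fusion in mammalian cells. A bright luciferase-tagged protein of this kind is typically suited to luminescence-based detection or bioluminescence energy-transfer assays of protein or ligand interactions.
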