Features (pLannotate 1.2.2; 20 found; start..end, strand, type, name):
    140..517     +  enhancer       CMV enhancer: human cytomegalovirus immediate early enhancer
    519..718     +  promoter       CMV promoter: human cytomegalovirus (CMV) immediate early promoter
    857..989     +  intron         chimeric intron: chimera between introns from human β-globin and immunoglobulin heavy chain genes
   1033..1051    +  promoter       T7 promoter: promoter for bacteriophage T7 RNA polymerase
   1065..1577    +  CDS            Nluc: NanoLuc® luciferase human codon-optimized
   1599..3083    +  CDS            DCAF4: DCAF4_HUMAN - Also known as WDR21, WDR21A. Experimental evidence at protein level: Swiss-Prot protein existence level 1. May function as a substrate receptor for CUL4-DDB1 E3 ubiquitin-protein ligase complex. From Homo sapiens (Human).
   3092..3147    +  misc_feature   MCS: pUC18/19 multiple cloning site
   3154..3203    +  CDS            SET1 (fragment): solubility-enhancement tag derived from T7 phage gene 10B
   3211..3230    +  terminator     T7 terminator (fragment): transcription terminator for bacteriophage T7 RNA polymerase
   3252..3373    -  polyA_signal   SV40 poly(A) signal: SV40 polyadenylation signal
   3396..3464    -  CDS            large T antigen (fragment): large T antigen from SV40 (simian virus 40)
   3469..3501    +  rep_origin     M13 ori (fragment): M13 bacteriophage origin of replication; arrow indicates direction of (+) strand synthesis
   3502..3553    -  misc_feature   bom (fragment): basis of mobility region from pBR322
   3618..3975    +  promoter       SV40 promoter: SV40 enhancer and early promoter
   3990..4037    +  promoter       EM7 promoter: synthetic bacterial promoter&nbsp
   4069..4860    +  CDS            neo: KKA2_KLEPN - Also known as kan, nptII. Experimental evidence at protein level: Swiss-Prot protein existence level 1. Resistance to kanamycin, neomycin, paromomycin, ribostamycin, butirosin and gentamicin B. From Klebsiella pneumoniae.
   4927..4975    +  polyA_signal   poly(A) signal: synthetic polyadenylation signal
   4996..5085    -  CDS            tnpA (fragment): TN5P_ECOLX - Also known as tnp. Experimental evidence at protein level: Swiss-Prot protein existence level 1. Mediates transposition of transposon Tn5 by a 'cut and paste' mechanism. First, the monomeric transposase binds the 19 bp inverted DNA repeats flanking the transposon. Then, dimerization of the DNA- bound transposase creates a synaptic DNA complex. After nicking of the first DNA strand, excision of the transposon proceeds through a series of intermediates. The transposase then mediates the insertion of the transposon at a new site by strand transfer. The activity of the wild- type tran
   5214..5802    -  rep_origin     ori: high-copy-number ColE1/pMB1/pBR322/pUC origin of replication
   5918..6201    +  misc_feature   cer region: ColE1-derived recombination site that helps to maintain plasmids as monomers
>Addgene plasmid #238707 | NanoLuc-DCAF4 Vector | addgene full sequence | sequence record 479789 | Addgene NGS Result
TCAATATTGGCCATTAGCCATATTATTCATTGGTTATATAGCATAAATCAATATTGGCTATTGGCCATTG
CATACGTTGTATCTATATCATAATATGTACATTTATATTGGCTCATGTCCAATATGACCGCCATGTTGGC
ATTGATTATTGACTAGTTATTAATAGTAATCAATTACGGGGTCATTAGTTCATAGCCCATATATGGAGTT
CCGCGTTACATAACTTACGGTAAATGGCCCGCCTGGCTGACCGCCCAACGACCCCCGCCCATTGACGTCA
ATAATGACGTATGTTCCCATAGTAACGCCAATAGGGACTTTCCATTGACGTCAATGGGTGGAGTATTTAC
GGTAAACTGCCCACTTGGCAGTACATCAAGTGTATCATATGCCAAGTCCGCCCCCTATTGACGTCAATGA
CGGTAAATGGCCCGCCTGGCATTATGCCCAGTACATGACCTTACGGGACTTTCCTACTTGGCAGTACATC
TACGTATTAGTCATCGCTATTACCATGGTGATGCGGTTTTGGCAGTACACCAATGGGCGTGGATAGCGGT
TTGACTCACGGGGATTTCCAAGTCTCCACCCCATTGACGTCAATGGGAGTTTGTTTTGGCACCAAAATCA
ACGGGACTTTCCAAAATGTCGTAATAACCCCGCCCCGTTGACGCAAATGGGCGGTAGGCGTGTACGGTGG
GAGGTCTATATAAGCAGAGCTGGTTTAGTGAACCGTCAGATCACTAGAAGCTTTATTGCGGTAGTTTATC
ACAGTTAAATTGCTAACGCAGTCAGTGCTTCTGACACAACAGTCTCGAACTTAAGCTGCAGAAGTTGGTC
GTGAGGCACTGGGCAGGTAAGTATCAAGGTTACAAGACAGGTTTAAGGAGACCAATAGAAACTGGGCTTG
TCGAGACAGAGAAGACTCTTGCGTTTCTGATAGGCACCTATTGGTCTTACTGACATCCACTTTGCCTTTC
TCTCCACAGGTGTCCACTCCCAGTTCAATTACAGCTCTTAAGGCTAGAGTATTAATACGACTCACTATAG
GGCTAGCGCTCACCATGGTCTTCACACTCGAAGATTTCGTTGGGGACTGGCGACAGACAGCCGGCTACAA
CCTGGACCAAGTCCTTGAACAGGGAGGTGTGTCCAGTTTGTTTCAGAATCTCGGGGTGTCCGTAACTCCG
ATCCAAAGGATTGTCCTGAGCGGTGAAAATGGGCTGAAGATCGACATCCATGTCATCATCCCGTATGAAG
GTCTGAGCGGCGACCAAATGGGCCAGATCGAAAAAATTTTTAAGGTGGTGTACCCTGTGGATGATCATCA
CTTTAAGGTGATCCTGCACTATGGCACACTGGTAATCGACGGGGTTACGCCGAACATGATCGACTATTTC
GGACGGCCGTATGAAGGCATCGCCGTGTTCGACGGCAAAAAGATCACTGTAACAGGGACCCTGTGGAACG
GCAACAAAATTATCGACGAGCGCCTGATCAACCCCGACGGCTCCCTGCTGTTCCGAGTAACCATCAACGG
AGTGACCGGCTGGCGGCTGTGCGAACGCATTCTGGCGGGCTCGAGCGGCGCGATCGCCATGAATAAAAGT
CGCTGGCAGAGTAGAAGACGACATGGGAGAAGAAGCCACCAGCAGAACCCTTGGTTCAGACTCCGTGATT
CTGAAGACAGGTCTGACTCCCGGGCAGCACAGCCCGCTCACGATTCCGGCCACGGTGATGACGAGTCTCC
GTCAACCTCGTCTGGCACAGCTGGGACCTCCTCTGTGCCAGAGCTACCTGGGTTTTACTTTGACCCTGAA
AAGAAACGCTACTTCCGCTTGCTCCCTGGACATAACAACTGCAACCCCCTGACGAAAGAGAGCATCCGGC
AGAAGGAGATGGAGAGCAAGAGACTGCGGCTGCTCCAGGAAGAAGACAGACGGAAAAAGATTGCCAGGAT
GGGATTTAATGCATCTTCCATGCTACGAAAAAGCCAGCTGGGTTTTCTCAACGTCACCAATTACTGCCAT
TTAGCCCACGAGCTGCGTCTCAGCTGCATGGAGAGGAAAAAGGTCCAGATTCGAAGCATGGATCCCTCCG
CCTTGGCAAGCGACCGATTTAACCTCATACTGGCAGATACCAACAGTGACCGGCTCTTCACAGTGAACGA
TGTTAAAGTTGGAGGCTCCAAGTATGGTATCATCAACCTGCAAAGTCTGAAGACCCCTACGCTCAAGGTG
TTCATGCACGAAAACCTCTACTTCACCAACCGGAAGGTGAATTCGGTGTGCTGGGCCTCGCTGAATCACT
TGGATTCCCACATTCTGCTATGCCTCATGGGACTCGCAGAGACTCCAGGCTGTGCCACCCTGCTCCCAGC
ATCACTGTTCGTCAATAGTCACCCAGGAATAGACCGGCCTGGCATGCTCTGCAGTTTCCGGATCCCTGGT
GCCTGGTCCTGTGCCTGGTCCCTGAATATCCAAGCAAATAACTGCTTCAGTACAGGCTTGTCTCGGCGGG
TCCTGTTGACCAACGTGGTGACGGGACACCGGCAGTCCTTTGGGACCAACAGTGATGTCTTGGCCCAGCA
GTTTGCTCTCATGGCTCCTCTGCTGTTTAATGGCTGCCGCTCTGGGGAAATCTTTGCCATTGATCTGCGT
TGTGGAAATCAAGGCAAGGGATGGAAGGCCACCCGCCTGTTTCATGATTCAGCAGTGACCTCTGTGCGGA
TCCTCCAAGATGAGCAATACCTGATGGCTTCAGACATGGCTGGAAAGATCAAGCTGTGGGACCTGAGGAC
CACGAAGTGCGTAAGGCAGTACGAAGGCCACGTGAATGAGTACGCCTACCTGCCCCTGCATGTGCACGAG
GAAGAAGGAATCCTGGTGGCAGTGGGCCAGGACTGCTACACGAGAATCTGGAGCCTCCACGATGCCCGCC
TACTGAGAACCATACCCTCCCCGTACCCTGCCTCCAAGGCCGACATTCCCAGTGTGGCCTTCTCGTCGCG
GCTGGGGGGCTCCCGGGGCGCGCCGGGGCTGCTCATGGCTGTCGGGCAGGACCTTTACTGTTACTCCTAC
AGCGTTTAAACGAATTCGGGCTCGGTACCCGGGGATCCTCTAGAGTCGACCTGCAGGCATGCAAGCTGAT
CCGGCTGCTAACAAAGCCCGAAAGGAAGCTGAGTTGGCTGCTGCCACCGCTGAGCAATAACTAGCATAAC
CCCTTGGGGCGGCCGCTTCGAGCAGACATGATAAGATACATTGATGAGTTTGGACAAACCACAACTAGAA
TGCAGTGAAAAAAATGCTTTATTTGTGAAATTTGTGATGCTATTGCTTTATTTGTAACCATTATAAGCTG
CAATAAACAAGTTAACAACAACAATTGCATTCATTTTATGTTTCAGGTTCAGGGGGAGATGTGGGAGGTT
TTTTTAAGCAAGTAAAACCTCTACAAATGTGGTAAAATCGAATTTTAACAAAATATTAACGCTTACAATT
TCCTGATGCGGTATTTTCTCCTTACGCATCTGTGCGGTATTTCACACCGCATACGCGGATCTGCGCAGCA
CCATGGCCTGAAATAACCTCTGAAAGAGGAACTTGGTTAGGTACCTTCTGAGGCGGAAAGAACCAGCTGT
GGAATGTGTGTCAGTTAGGGTGTGGAAAGTCCCCAGGCTCCCCAGCAGGCAGAAGTATGCAAAGCATGCA
TCTCAATTAGTCAGCAACCAGGTGTGGAAAGTCCCCAGGCTCCCCAGCAGGCAGAAGTATGCAAAGCATG
CATCTCAATTAGTCAGCAACCATAGTCCCGCCCCTAACTCCGCCCATCCCGCCCCTAACTCCGCCCAGTT
CCGCCCATTCTCCGCCCCATGGCTGACTAATTTTTTTTATTTATGCAGAGGCCGAGGCCGCCTCGGCCTC
TGAGCTATTCCAGAAGTAGTGAGGAGGCTTTTTTGGAGGCCTAGGCTTTTGCAAAAAGCTTAATTAACTG
TTGACAATTAATCATCGGCATAGTATATCGGCATAGTATAATACGACAAGGTGAGGAACTAAACCCAGGA
GGCAGATCATGATTGAACAAGATGGATTGCACGCAGGTTCTCCGGCCGCTTGGGTGGAGAGGCTATTCGG
CTATGACTGGGCACAACAGACAATCGGCTGCTCTGATGCCGCCGTGTTCCGGCTGTCAGCGCAGGGGCGC
CCGGTTCTTTTTGTCAAGACCGACCTGTCCGGTGCCCTGAATGAACTGCAGGACGAGGCAGCGCGGCTAT
CGTGGCTGGCCACGACGGGCGTTCCTTGCGCAGCTGTGCTCGACGTTGTCACTGAAGCGGGAAGGGACTG
GCTGCTATTGGGCGAAGTGCCGGGGCAGGATCTCCTGTCATCTCACCTTGCTCCTGCCGAGAAAGTATCC
ATCATGGCTGATGCAATGCGGCGGCTGCATACGCTTGATCCGGCTACCTGCCCATTCGACCACCAAGCGA
AACATCGCATCGAGCGAGCACGTACTCGGATGGAAGCCGGTCTTGTCGATCAGGATGATCTGGACGAAGA
GCATCAGGGGCTCGCGCCAGCCGAACTGTTCGCCAGGCTCAAGGCGCGCATGCCCGACGGCGAGGATCTC
GTCGTGACCCATGGCGATGCCTGCTTGCCGAATATCATGGTGGAAAATGGCCGCTTTTCTGGATTCATCG
ACTGTGGCCGGCTGGGTGTGGCGGACCGCTATCAGGACATAGCGTTGGCTACCCGTGATATTGCTGAAGA
GCTTGGCGGCGAATGGGCTGACCGCTTCCTCGTGCTTTACGGTATCGCCGCTCCCGATTCGCAGCGCATC
GCCTTCTATCGCCTTCTTGACGAGTTCTTCTGAGCGGGACTCTGGGGTTCGAAATGACCGACCAAGCGAC
GCCCAACCTGCCATCACGATGGCCGCAATAAAATATCTTTATTTTCATTACATCTGTGTGTTGGTTTTTT
GTGTGAATCGATAGCGATAAGGATCCTCTTTGCGCTTGCGTTTTCCCTTGTCCAGATAGCCCAGTAGCTG
ACATTCATCCGGGGTCAGCACCGTTTCTGCGGACTGGCTTTCTACCCGGTATCAGCTCACTCAAAGGCGG
TAATACGGTTATCCACAGAATCAGGGGATAACGCAGGAAAGAACATGTGAGCAAAAGGCCAGCAAAAGGC
CAGGAACCGTAAAAAGGCCGCGTTGCTGGCGTTTTTCCATAGGCTCCGCCCCCCTGACGAGCATCACAAA
AATCGACGCTCAAGTCAGAGGTGGCGAAACCCGACAGGACTATAAAGATACCAGGCGTTTCCCCCTGGAA
GCTCCCTCGTGCGCTCTCCTGTTCCGACCCTGCCGCTTACCGGATACCTGTCCGCCTTTCTCCCTTCGGG
AAGCGTGGCGCTTTCTCATAGCTCACGCTGTAGGTATCTCAGTTCGGTGTAGGTCGTTCGCTCCAAGCTG
GGCTGTGTGCACGAACCCCCCGTTCAGCCCGACCGCTGCGCCTTATCCGGTAACTATCGTCTTGAGTCCA
ACCCGGTAAGACACGACTTATCGCCACTGGCAGCAGCCACTGGTAACAGGATTAGCAGAGCGAGGTATGT
AGGCGGTGCTACAGAGTTCTTGAAGTGGTGGCCTAACTACGGCTACACTAGAAGGACAGTATTTGGTATC
TGCGCTCTGCTGAAGCCAGTTACCTTCGGAAAAAGAGTTGGTAGCTCTTGATCCGGCAAACAAACCACCG
CTGGTAGCGGTGGTTTTTTTGTTTGCAAGCAGCAGATTACGCGCAGAAAAAAAGGATTTCAAGAAGATCC
TTTGATCTTTTCTACGGGGTCTGACGCTCAGTGGAACGAAAACTCACGTTAAGGGATTTTGGTCATGAGA
TTATCAAAAAGGATCTTCACCTAGATCCTTTTATAGTCCGGAAATACAGGAACGCACGCTGGATGGCCCT
TCGCTGGGATGGTGAAACCATGAAAAATGGCAGCTTCAGTGGATTAAGTGGGGGTAATGTGGCCTGTACC
CTCTGGTTGCATAGGTATTCATACGGTTAAAATTTATCAGGCGCGATTGCGGCAGTTTTTCGGGTGGTTT
GTTGCCATTTTTACCTGTCTGCTGCCGTGATCGCGCTGAACGCGTTTTAGCGGTGCGTACAATTAAGGGA
TTATGGTAAATCCACTTACTGTCTGCCCTCGTAGCCATCGAGATAAACCGCAGTACTCCGGCCACGATGC
GTCCGGCGTAGAGGATCGAGATCT
